>Addgene plasmid #12379 | pFS119 | depositor full sequence | sequence record 7288 | Author sequence
GTTAACTACGTCAGGTGGCACTTTTCGGGGAAATGTGCGCGGAACCCCTATTTGTTTATTTTTCTAAATA
CATTCAAATATGTATCCGCTCATGAGACAATAACCCTGATAAATGCTTCAATAATATTGAAAAAGGAAGA
GTATGAGTATTCAACATTTCCGTGTCGCCCTTATTCCCTTTTTTGCGGCATTTTGCCTTCCTGTTTTTGC
TCACCCAGAAACGCTGGTGAAAGTAAAAGATGCTGAAGATCAGTTGGGTGCACGAGTGGGTTACATCGAA
CTGGATCTCAACAGCGGTAAGATCCTTGAGAGTTTTCGCCCCGAAGAACGTTCTCCAATGATGAGCACTT
TTAAAGTTCTGCTATGTGGCGCGGTATTATCCCGTGTTGACGCCGGGCAAGAGCAACTCGGTCGCCGCAT
ACACTATTCTCAGAATGACTTGGTTGAGTACTCACCAGTCACAGAAAAGCATCTTACGGATGGCATGACA
GTAAGAGAATTATGCAGTGCTGCCATAACCATGAGTGATAACACTGCGGCCAACTTACTTCTGACAACGA
TCGGAGGACCGAAGGAGCTAACCGCTTTTTTGCACAACATGGGGGATCATGTAACTCGCCTTGATCGTTG
GGAACCGGAGCTGAATGAAGCCATACCAAACGACGAGCGTGACACCACGATGCCTGTAGCAATGGCAACA
ACGTTGCGCAAACTATTAACTGGCGAACTACTTACTCTAGCTTCCCGGCAACAATTAATAGACTGGATGG
AGGCGGATAAAGTTGCAGGACCACTTCTGCGCTCGGCCCTTCCGGCTGGCTGGTTTATTGCTGATAAATC
TGGAGCCGGTGAGCGTGGGTCTCGCGGTATCATTGCAGCACTGGGGCCAGATGGTAAGCCCTCCCGTATC
GTAGTTATCTACACGACGGGGAGTCAGGCAACTATGGATGAACGAAATAGACAGATCGCTGAGATAGGTG
CCTCACTGATTAAGCATTGGTAACTGTCAGACCAAGTTTACTCATATATACTTTAGATTGATT
[38 nt withheld, positions 1044-1081]
A
[37 nt withheld, positions 1083-1119]
ATTTTGTTAAAATTCGCGTTAAATTTTTGTTAAATCAGCTCATTTTTTAACCAATAGGCCGAAATCGGCA
AAATCCCTTATAAATCAAAAGAATAGCCCGAGATAGGGT
[37 nt withheld, positions 1229-1265]
AAAGAACGTGGACTCCAACGTCAAAGG
[137 nt withheld, positions 1293-1429]
G
[125 nt withheld, positions 1431-1555]
AAAGGATCTAGGTGAAGATCCTTTTTGATAATCTCATGACCAAAATCCCTTAACGTGAGTTTTCGTTCCA
CTGAGCGTCAGACCCCGTAGAAAAGATCAAAGGATCTTCTTGAGATCCTTTTTTTCTGCGCGTAATCTGC
TGCTTGCAAACAAAAAAACCACCGCTACCAGCGGTGGTTTGTTTGCCGGATCAAGAGCTACCAACTCTTT
TTCCGAAGGTAACTGGCTTCAGCAGAGCGCAGATACCAAATACTGTTCTTCTAGTGTAGCCGTAGTTAGG
CCACCACTTCAAGAACTCTGTAGCACCGCCTACATACCTCGCTCTGCTAATCCTGTTACCAGTGGCTGCT
GCCAGTGGCGATAAGTCGTGTCTTACCGGGTTGGACTCAAGACGATAGTTACCGGATAAGGCGCAGCGGT
CGGGCTGAACGGGGGGTTCGTGCACACAGCCCAGCTTGGAGCGAACGACCTACACCGAACTGAGATACCT
ACAGCGTGAGCTATGAGAAAGCGCCACGCTTCCCGAAGGGAGAAAGGCGGACAGGTATCCGGTAAGCGGC
AGGGTCGGAACAGGAGAGCGCACGAGGGAGCTTCCAGGGGGAAACGCCTGGTATCTTTATAGTCCTGTCG
GGTTTCGCCACCTCTGACTTGAGCGTCGATTTTTGTGATGCTCGTCAGGGGGGCGGAGCCTATGGAAAAA
CGCCAGCAACGCGGCCTTTTTACGGTTCCTGGCCTTTTGCTGGCCTTTTGCTCACATGTAATGTGAGTTA
GCTCACTCATTAGGCACCCCAGGCTTTACACTTTATGCTTCCGGCTCGTATGTTGTGTGGAATTGTGAGC
GGATAACAATTTCACACAGGAAACAGCTATGACCATGATTACGCCAAGCTACGTAATACGACTCACTAGT
CTTAATATTGCATTTTTTGCATTAATATGCGTTAATTTAATTGGGAACATGGTCAACGGGGTTTTATTTG
GGTTTCTTACTATTATTTTTTGATTGCTTTATAGCATATTATATTGGGTTCTTTAATTTTCTTTCAACTG
CTTCACAGCACATTATTCAGGATTCTTATTTTTTTTAATTGCGTCGCAGCACATTATTCGGGGGGTTTTT
ATTTTTAATTTTTAATCACTTTTTAGAATACATTTTACAATCTAGAATTTCAAAATAAAATATTATTTAA
AACAAAAAGCAAGCAAAATCATTTAACAGTTATGTCTATGGTCGCCTATGCAGAATAATTTTTCCAACCA
ACTTTTTCTAATTTATCAGCCTTTTCTAAAACAATCTCTTTCATATTGTCCATAAAGCTCTCCATAGCAG
CCAAAAGGGAGGGTTGAAATGTAGCAAGTATACGACAGGCTAAAATACCGGCATTTTGGCTATTATTGAT
AGCAACAGTGGCGACAGGGACACCTCGAGGCATCTGAACAATAGAGTGAAGAGAGTCAACTCCGTCAAGA
GTGCTTCCTTTTACAGGAACGCCGATTACTGGAAGAGGTGTCATTGCAGCAACCATACCAGGCAAATGAG
CGGCACCACCAGCACCAGCAATAATCACACGCAACCCTCTTGAAGCTGCGGTACGAGCATAAGTAACCAT
GCGATCTGGTGTGCGGTGAGCTGAAACAATAGTAAGTTCGTAAGGCACCTTGAATTCATCTAAAATGACG
GCAGCATCTTTCATCTTGCTTAAATCAGAATCCGAACCCATGATAATACCAACAACAGGTGATTCGACAG
GATCTTTGACGTCAAGAAGCATCTGATACCTACGTTCACATTCTTGAGGTGAATCAGAAATGATGGTAAC
GTGTCCCATCTTGCGACCCTTTCTAGATTCAGCTTTACCATAAAGATGCAAAGTTGCACCGGGAATGGAC
AGAGAACGTTTAGCGATCTTTGAAACATAATCAGGATCATCAGTACCTAAAATATTTACCATCAACGCAT
GAGTTGTGGAAGTCGAGAGTTGGGTGTTGATTTCGCTGAAAGGAAGACCACATATGGCCCGTAAGTGAGC
TTCAAACTGAGAAGTTGGGCAAGCTTCAATGGTGTAGTGACCTGAATTGTGAGGCCGAGGAGCAATTTCG
TTGAGTAAAATGGTCTCACCATCTTGCAAAACAAACATCTCTACACCATATATACCAGCGCCTTCAAAAG
TGCGCACCGCATCCATGGCAAGGGTTTGAGCACGCTGTTGAATTGAGAAGGGAAGACGAGCAGGGGCATA
TACTAAATGACAAACATTATCCTTTTGAATGGTCTCAGTTGTAGGATAAGCATAAACTTTTCCGTCTAAA
CTCCGTACTACCATCACTGCAATTTCCATGGAGAAAGGAACGAACTTTTCAACATAAAGCGGACGATCAC
CAAGTGCTTTGATGGCAGTAGGAATCTCAGATGGTTGATGAACAACGTAATTTCCACGACCGTCGTAAGC
CAATGTTTTACTTTTCAGTACAAAAGGATAACCAAACTCTTGGCCTGCTTTTTCAACACTTTCCTGGTCA
GGTGCATCGCAAAATTCAGGAAGTGCAATCTTAAAAACCTGTAAATGCTGTTTTTGAAGATATTTGTCTT
GAATGCATCGCAGAGTTGCAGGAGAGGGTTCAACAGCAACAGATTTCGTAACGGCTGCCAAGGCATCAGT
GTTAATATGCTCAATTTCAGTTGTTAATAACGTGCACTTCTTAGACAGTTCAACAATTGCATCGGGGTCA
GTAAATGATGCATCAATGTGCTCACGTCCTCCATCAATTTGTTTGGCAGGAGAATTTGCTGCATCCAAGA
TGATGCATTTGATGTTTAAGCGATGGGCTGCCTCTACCATCATTCGGCCCAATTGACCACCTCCAAGGAT
CCCTACAACCTGTTTTTCGCTCATATTCGATGAAGTATGTATATACCTTGGCAGCTCAGCTTAATGAGAT
GGTAAATGTTGAAAAAACGAATCTTTTTTTCAAAGTTGTTTATTGTAGTGAGTTAGTGCGGAGTTTATTA
TTTGAGTTTTGCATCGTATTAATTCTGTCATCGTTACATTTCCAAGCATTGTGAAATGCAACTTTAAAGC
AGCATACGCTAAAATCAATATAGCTTTGCTATTTTTTCAAGAAATAAATGTATATGTCGTTATCCATATA
TAAAGCAACGTTTGTTGTCGTTATACCTTATACTGCACCAGGCTGGATTTCGTTTACCTCACCACCAAGT
TGAAAGAATACTTGTCGTCGAACCAAGTGCAGAATACGGTCTATTAAAAGTCGTCCATGTTTCAATGTGC
GTATCACTATGTCCGATTGGCGGCTTACAGAAAATGTACTTGACCAAAACATACCTGAAACTAAACCCAG
GGAGTCCAAGACTCGCCTCGAGGAAATTCAGCGATTAGCATTGTTTCAAGAGGAACTCGACATTATCGAA
GAATTGGATGACCCCGTGGATGTTTGGTATCGCTGCATCGAATGGCTCTTGGAAACAAGATTTTTGGGCA
TGGAAACGGTCAACAAAATGCTTGATGATGCTATTCAGTACTTAGAAAGATGTCGCTTCGCTTAATGATG
TTCGTCATCTTCTCATACAGCTTGCGAAAATTAAACAATCATACGAAACTCCTGATGAATTGCAACAGGC
GGCCAAGCAATTTTACCAATTGGCATCGAAAGGCATAGGGATCTTCGAATGCATCGCGCGCACCGTACGT
CTCGAGGAATTCCTGCAGGATCCGGGGATCCCGTGTTTCAGTTAGCCTCCCCCATCTCCCGGGCAAACGT
GCGCGCCAGGTCGCAGATCGTCGGTATGGAGCCTGGGGTGGTGACGTGGGTCTGGATCATCCCGGAGGTA
AGTTGCAGCAGGGCGTCCCGGCAGCCGGCGGGCGATTGGTCGTAATCCAGGATAAAGACGTGCATGGGAC
GGAGGCGTTTGGCCAAGACGTCCAAGGCCCAGGCAAACACGTTGTACAGGTCGCCGTTGGGGGCCAGCAA
CTCGGGGGCCCGAAACAGGGTAAATAACGTGTCCCCGATATGGGGTCGTGGGCCCGCGTTGCTCTGGGGC
TCGGCACCCTGGGGCGGCACGGCCGTCCCCGAAAGCTGTCCCCAATCCTCCCGCCACGACCCGCCGCCCT
GCAGATACCGCACCGTATTGGCAAGCAGCCCGTAAACGCGGCGAATCGCGGCCAGCATAGCCAGGTCAAG
CCGCTCGCCGGGGCGCTGGCGTTTGGCCAGGCGGTCGATGTGTCTGTCCTCCGGAAGGGCCCCCAACACG
ATGTTTGTGCCGGGCAAGGTCGGCGGGATGAGGGCCACGAACGCCAGCACGGCCTGGGGGGTCATGCTGC
CCATAAGGTATCGCGCGGCCGGGTAGCACAGGAGGGCGGCGATGGGATGGCGGTCGAAGATGAGGGTGAG
GGCCGGGGGCGGGGCATGTGAACTCCCAGCCTCCCCCCCGATATGAGGAGCCAGAACGGCGTCGGTCACG
GCATAAGGCATGCCCATTGTTATCTGGGCGCTTGTCATTACCACCGCCGCGTCCCCGGCCGATATCTCAC
CCTGGTCGAGGCGGTGTTGTGTGGTGTAGATGTTCGCGATTGTCTCGGAAGCCCCCAGCACCCGCCAGTA
AGTCATCGGCTCGGGTACGTAGACGATATCGTCGCGCGAACCCAGGGCCACCAGCAGTTGCGTGGTGGTG
GTTTTCCCCATCCCGTGGGGACCGTCTATATAAACCCGCAGTAGCGTGGGCATTTTCTGCTCCGGGCGGA
CTTCCGTGGCTTCTTGCTGCCGGCGAGGGCGCAACGCCGTACGTCGGTTGCTATGGCCGCGAGAACGCGC
AGCCTGGTCGAACGCAGACGCGTGCTGATGGCCGGGGTACGAAGCCATACGGGATCCTCTAGAGTCGACC
TGCAGCAATTCTCTTGCTTAAAGAAAAGAAAAGCGAAGGCACCTGTCCACCACCCACTATTTATACCATG
GGAGGCGTCAAACCGAGTTTTTGCGAAAGGATTATCGCACCTCTCCCCAAGTAACATCGGCAAAGCAAAA
ACGGAGCGGAAGACCAATGAGACGCGGAAGGGGAGCGCCGAATGAGGAAAGCGAGAGAGAAAGAAGTGGA
TGGAATGATTCCCCGCCAAAGTGGACACATTTCGGGAATCTTCAGGAAGCATGGATCACCTTATGGACAA
GAAGATAATCCGGAAGCCAATAGGAGGGCGACAGGGGGTCAGCGATAAGCGTCGGAAAAAACTTTATGAT
ATGGTAAATACGTAGGAGGTTACGGTGCAGAGGAGGGGCCGGTAGCGAGTGATAGCGAGGGAAAGACGAT
CGCTATCGGGCCGTAAGGAGGAAATGGGAGGTTGGGGGAAGGATGCGTTGGAATGCGGAGTAGAGAAATT
GAAGAGAGAGAGAGGACACACCTAGAGAGAAAGAAATGGATATAGAGAAAGAGAAAAAATAAGAGGAATA
CGGATACGATGGAGTGCGTTGAATGAGAGAAAAGAAAAGAAAAGGAATGATAAGAGAAGGAATGAAAATT
GTTTTGTTTTGTTTTCAATTGCTTTCTTTTGTTTTCTTTGTCTTTGTTCTTCCTTCCCTTGTCCCGATGC
TGTTCTTCTCACCAGCTTCCGCATGATAGCCATTTTCTTAGTTGTTGTAGGGCATGCAAGCTTCCCATGG
TGACGTCACCGGTTCTAGATACCTAGGTAGGCATTTTGTTTAGTTAAAGGTACTTAAGTAATTAGTATAA
ACGAACCAATTTTATAATCAGGAAGTTAAGTGAATGGTAGCACATGTCGTAAAAATTGTGAATTTTTATT
GAATAATATTTTAAATACAAGCCTTTCTAGACTAGGTATACTCATAAACATATGAGCAAAAGGATAGAGG
AGATTACATTGCATCTTCTACAAATTTATTTATTGCCCTTTACTGAAAAATTAAATAATGAGTACTAAAT
GATAAAAAGCGCTCAGTACAAGAAAGATTGCAAAAATATTGCATTCTTCATGAATTAAAGTTGCATATAA
GGCATATTGAAAGTAATAGTACTAAAACAGCAGTTAGCGAAAATTAATAGAATTATATTCGCAAGACAAT
TGTGACATTAAATTAAAAAATTGTAGAATTTTTACTATCCTCTTTAACGCCATGAGCCTTTATAAAAAGG
TTAAATTAGTTTTAACATTCTTTTTTTGAGTAAGAGTTTACAATTTATCAAAACCTGTGTTATTATATTC
ATTAGTTTCAATTTATTAGCATCTAGAGAAAAATCAATTGGCAGTTACATTGTTGGAATTTATGAAGAAA
AAGAATCTACAACGGAGAATAAGTTGCTGATCGCTTTCCCTAAAATTGTATATTTTGCTGAGCTTATTTT
GACATTTCGTTGAAGTTTTCTCTAATTCGCATTCATTTTAAGTAAAACAATGAGAAATAAAATTACAAAA
AATACAAATTAAAATACAATTTTTAGCTATAATTATAGACCTAGGTGAGCTCTGGTACCCTCTAGTCAAG
GCCTTAAGTGAGTCGTATTACGGACTGGCCGTCGTTTTACAACGTCGTGACTGGGAAAACCCTGGCGTTA
CCCAACTTAATCGCCTTGCAGCACATCCCCCTTTCGCCAGCTGGCGTAATAGCGAAGAGGCCCGCACCGA
TCGCCCTTCCCAACAGTTGCGCAGCCTGAATGGCGAATGGCGCTTCGCTTGGTAATAAAGCCCGCTTCGG
CGGGCTTTTTTTT
Features (pLannotate 1.2.2; 15 found; start..end, strand, type, name):
     38..142     +  promoter       AmpR promoter: bla
    143..1003    +  CDS            AmpR: β-lactamase; bla; confers resistance to ampicillin, carbenicillin, and related antibiotics
   1045..1554    -  rep_origin     M13 ori (sequence partly withheld): M13 bacteriophage origin of replication; arrow indicates direction of (+) strand synthesis
   1665..2253    +  rep_origin     ori: high-copy-number ColE1/pMB1/pBR322/pUC origin of replication
   2314..2335    +  protein_bind   CAP binding site: CAP binding activates transcription in the presence of cAMP. E. coli catabolite activator protein
   2350..2380    +  promoter       lac promoter: promoter for the E. coli lac operon
   2388..2404    +  protein_bind   lac operator: The lac repressor binds to the lac operator to inhibit transcription in E. coli. This inhibition can be relieved by adding lactose or isopropyl-β-D-thiogalactopyranoside (IPTG). lac repressor encoded by lacI
   2794..4449    -  CDS            ade6: PUR6_SCHPO - Also known as min1. Protein inferred from homology: Swiss-Prot protein existence level 3. From Schizosaccharomyces pombe (strain 972 / ATCC 24843) (Fission yeast).
   4854..5117    +  CDS            bub1 (fragment): BUB1_SCHPO - Experimental evidence at protein level: Swiss-Prot protein existence level 1. Involved in cell cycle checkpoint enforcement. Acts to stabilize the spindle during mitosis. Required for the correct localization of bub3 and mad3 to the kinetochore. Appears to have a role in chromosome segregation. Catalyzes the phosphorylation of bub3. From Schizosaccharomyces pombe (strain 972 / ATCC 24843) (Fission yeast).
   5113..5238    +  CDS            bub1 (fragment): BUB1_SCHPO - Experimental evidence at protein level: Swiss-Prot protein existence level 1. Involved in cell cycle checkpoint enforcement. Acts to stabilize the spindle during mitosis. Required for the correct localization of bub3 and mad3 to the kinetochore. Appears to have a role in chromosome segregation. Catalyzes the phosphorylation of bub3. From Schizosaccharomyces pombe (strain 972 / ATCC 24843) (Fission yeast).
   5306..6433    -  CDS            TK: KITH_HHV1S - Experimental evidence at protein level: Swiss-Prot protein existence level 1. Catalyzes the transfer of the gamma-phospho group of ATP to thymidine to generate dTMP in the salvage pathway of pyrimidine synthesis. The dTMP serves as a substrate for DNA polymerase during viral DNA replication. Allows the virus to be reactivated and to grow in non-proliferative cells lacking a high concentration of phosphorylated nucleic acid precursors. From Human herpesvirus 1 (strain SC16) (HHV-1) (Human herpes simplex virus 1). Used in molecular biology as a selectable marker to identify transfec
   6436..6460    +  misc_feature   MCS (fragment): pUC18/19 multiple cloning site
   6480..7208    -  promoter       adh1 promoter: promoter for the Schizosaccharomyces pombe adh1 gene encoding alcohol dehydrogenase
   7253..8034    -  rep_origin     ars1: Schizosaccharomyces pombe autonomously replicating sequence ars1
   8089..8242    +  CDS            lacZα (fragment): LacZα fragment of β-galactosidase; lacZ fragment
