[The description below was written by a language model from this plasmid's Addgene catalogue record and pLannotate feature annotations shown in this document.]
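Description:
pFS119 is a fission yeast expression plasmid built on the NEB pLIT28 cloning backbone, carrying an insert of about 5.6 kb between SpeI and AvrII sites that combines the Schizosaccharomyces pombe ade6 gene with the herpes simplex virus thymidine kinase (TK) gene. In E. coli it is maintained as a high-copy plasmid through a ColE1/pUC-type origin and selected with ampicillin via the bla gene and its native promoter. The backbone also contributes an M13 phage origin for single-stranded DNA production, along with the lac promoter/operator region and a remnant of lacZα that flank the cloning site.

In yeast, the ade6 gene serves as the selectable marker by complementing adenine auxotrophy in ade6 mutant strains. The TK coding sequence lies immediately downstream of the S. pombe adh1 promoter in the same orientation, which provides strong constitutive expression. The annotation also detects an S. pombe ars1 autonomously replicating sequence next to the adh1 promoter, which would allow episomal replication, although the record does not state whether the plasmid is meant to be used episomally or integrated. Two short fragments matching bub1 appear between ade6 and TK; the record does not explain them, and they may simply be genomic sequence carried along with the ade6 fragment.

Fission yeast has no endogenous thymidine kinase and so cannot salvage exogenous thymidine. Expressing herpesvirus TK lets cells phosphorylate thymidine and its analogs and incorporate them into DNA. This matches the associated publication on in vivo labeling of fission yeast DNA with thymidine and thymidine analogs, for example in studies of DNA replication.
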