Addgene plasmid #12379: pFS119
Depositing lab: Nick Rhind. Depositing organization: University of Massachusetts, Worcester. Publication: In vivo labeling of fission yeast DNA with thymidine and thymidine analogs. Sivakumar S, Porter-Goff M, Patel PK, Benoit K, Rhind N. Methods. 2004 Jul . 33(3):213-9. 10.1016/j.ymeth.2003.11.016 PubMed 15157888.
Backbone
  Vector backbone: pLIT28
  Backbone manufacturer: NEB
  Backbone size w/o insert (bp): 2823
  Vector type: Yeast Expression
  Selectable markers: ade6
Growth in bacteria
  Bacterial resistance: Ampicillin, 100 μg/mL
  Growth temperature: 37°C
  Growth strain: DH5alpha
  Copy number: High Copy
Gene/Insert
  Gene/Insert name: ade6, thymidine kinase
  Species: S. pombe (fission yeast); Herpes virus
  Insert size (bp): 5570
  GenBank ID: CAA22866 X03764
  Cloning method: Restriction Enzyme; 5′ cloning site Spe1 (not destroyed); 3′ cloning site AvrII (not destroyed)
  Sequencing primers: 5′ T7; 3′ T7
Resource information
  A portion of this plasmid was derived from a plasmid made by: Paul Russell, TSRI Janet Leatherwood, SUNY Stonybrook
Terms and licenses: Academic/Nonprofit Terms; Industry Terms: Not Available to Industry
How to cite: pFS119 was a gift from Nick Rhind (Addgene plasmid # 12379 ; http://n2t.net/addgene:12379 ; RRID:Addgene_12379)
