>Addgene plasmid #12379 | pFS119 | addgene partial sequence | sequence record 18862 | 12379 with M13rev
TACGACTCACTAGTCTTAATATTGCATTTTTTGCATTAATATGCGTTAATTTAATTGGGAACATGGTCAA
CGGGGTTTTATTTGGGTTTCTTACTATTATTTTTTGATTGCTTTATAGCATATTATATTGGGTTCTTTAA
TTTTCTTTCAACTGCTTCACAGCACATTATTCAGGATTCTTATTTTTTTTAATTGCGTCGCAGCACATTA
TTCGGGGGGTTTTTATTTTTAATTTTTAATCACTTTTTAGAATACATTTTACAATCTAGAATTTCAAAAT
AAAATATTATTTAAAACAAAAAGCAAGCAAAATCATTTAACAGTTATGTCTATGGTCGCCTATGCAGAAT
AATTTTTCCAACCAACTTTTTCTAATTTATCAGCCTTTTCTAAAACAATCTCTTTCATATTGTCCATAAA
GCTCTCCATAGCAGCCAAAAGGGAGGGTTGAAATGTAGCAAGTATACGACAGGCTAAAATACCGGCATTT
TGGCTATTATTGATAGCAACAGTGGCGACAGGGACACCTCGAGGCATCTGAACAATAGAGTGAAGAGAGT
CAACTCCGTCAAGAGTGCTTCCTTTTACAGGAACGCCGATTACTGGAAGAGGTGTCATTGCAGCAACCAT
ACCANNAAATGAGCGGCACCACCAGCACCAGCAATNATCACANGCANCCNNNTTGAN
